Addgene plasmid #71744: pBSDONR P1-P4
Purpose: (Empty Backbone) ampicillin resistant derivative of pDONR221 P1-P4 for multisite GATEWAY cloning
Depositing lab: Roger Innes. Depositing organization: Indiana University, Bloomington. Publication: The KEEP ON GOING protein of Arabidopsis recruits the ENHANCED DISEASE RESISTANCE1 protein to trans-Golgi network/early endosome vesicles. Gu Y, Innes RW. Plant Physiol. 2011 Apr;155(4):1827-38. doi: 10.1104/pp.110.171785. Epub 2011 Feb 22. PubMed 21343429.
Backbone
  Vector backbone: pBlueScript SK(+)
  Backbone manufacturer: Stratagene
  Backbone size (bp): 2958
  Modifications to backbone: Cloned the P1-P4 Gateway cassette from Invitrogen plasmid pDONR221 P1-P4 in between the Apa1 and EcoRV sites of pBlueScript SK(+)
  Vector type: Gateway entry vector for use in multisite Gateway cloning
Growth in bacteria
  Bacterial resistance: Chloramphenicol and Ampicillin, 25 & 100 μg/mL
  Growth temperature: 37°C
  Growth strain: ccdB Survival
  Copy number: High Copy
Gene/Insert
  Cloning method: Restriction Enzyme
  Sequencing primers: 5′ T3; 3′ T7
Terms and licenses: Academic/Nonprofit Terms; Industry Terms: Not Available to Industry
How to cite: pBSDONR P1-P4 was a gift from Roger Innes (Addgene plasmid # 71744 ; http://n2t.net/addgene:71744 ; RRID:Addgene_71744)
