[The description below was written by a language model from this plasmid's Addgene catalogue record and pLannotate feature annotations shown in this document.]
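Description:
pBSDONR P1-P4 is an empty Gateway donor vector for multisite Gateway cloning, built as an ampicillin-resistant counterpart of pDONR221 P1-P4. The P1-P4 Gateway cassette from that commercial plasmid was moved by restriction cloning between the ApaI and EcoRV sites of pBluescript SK(+), giving a plasmid of about 5.4 kb. The pBluescript backbone supplies the high-copy ColE1/pUC-type origin, the β-lactamase gene with its own promoter for ampicillin selection, and an f1 origin for single-stranded DNA production. It also contributes the interrupted lacZα region, with the lac promoter, operator and CAP site, and the remaining part of the multiple cloning site.

The cassette is bounded by attP1 and attP4, mutant attP sites that recombine with matching attB1- and attB4-flanked PCR products in a BP Clonase reaction. Between them lie the ccdB toxin gene, a partial ccdA fragment, and a chloramphenicol acetyltransferase gene driven by the cat promoter. Because ccdB is lethal to ordinary E. coli, the unrecombined vector is maintained in a ccdB-tolerant strain under chloramphenicol and ampicillin. After the BP reaction the cassette is replaced by the fragment of interest, so standard strains selected on ampicillin recover only recombinant entry clones.

T7 and T3 promoters flank the att sites, and the record lists primers for these as the sequencing primers for checking inserts. The resulting entry clone carries the first-position fragment in a multi-fragment LR assembly. The ampicillin marker is the stated point of the derivative; the record does not state why it was preferred, though a different marker would help with destination vectors that share the parental plasmid's selection. The associated publication concerns Arabidopsis protein localisation, suggesting use in building plant fusion constructs.
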