Features (pLannotate 1.2.2; 19 found; start..end, strand, type, name):
      7..435     +  rep_origin     f1 ori (sequence partly withheld): f1 bacteriophage origin of replication; arrow indicates direction of (+) strand synthesis
    466..621     -  CDS            lacZα (fragment): LacZα fragment of β-galactosidase; lacZ fragment
    629..647     +  promoter       T7 promoter: promoter for bacteriophage T7 RNA polymerase
    669..900     +  protein_bind   attP1: mutant version of attP; recombination site for the Gateway® BP reaction BP Clonase™
   1103..1255    -  CDS            dpnD (fragment): DPND_STRPN - Protein predicted: Swiss-Prot protein existence level 4. From Streptococcus pneumoniae serotype 4 (strain ATCC BAA-334 / TIGR4).
   1299..1601    -  CDS            ccdB: CCDB_ECOLI - Also known as G, letB, letD. Experimental evidence at protein level: Swiss-Prot protein existence level 1. Toxic component of a type II toxin-antitoxin (TA) system, functioning in plasmid maintainence. Responsible for the post- segregational killing (PSK) of plasmid-free cells, also referred to as a plasmid addiction system. Half-life of over 2 hours. Cell killing by CcdB is accompanied by filamentation, defects in chromosome and plasmid segregation, defects in cell division, formation of anucleate cells, decreased DNA synthesis and plasmid loss. Interferes with the activity of DN
   1606..1764    -  CDS            ccdA (fragment): CCDA_ECO57 - Also known as H, letA. Experimental evidence at protein level: Swiss-Prot protein existence level 1. Antitoxin component of a type II toxin-antitoxin (TA) system which inhibits the post-segregational killing (PSK) of plasmid-free cells, also referred to as a plasmid addiction system. Binds to and blocks the activity of CcdB; will also remove bound CcdB protein from the CcdB-GyrA complex by forming a CcdA-CcdB complex, a process termed rejuvenation. Functions as a transcriptional corepressor for the ccdAB operon, repression also requires CcdB (By similarity). From Escherichia coli
   1946..2604    -  CDS            CmR: chloramphenicol acetyltransferase; cat; confers resistance to chloramphenicol
   2605..2707    -  promoter       cat promoter: promoter of the E. coli cat gene encoding chloramphenicol acetyltransferase
   2852..3083    -  protein_bind   attP4: mutant version of attP; recombination site for the Gateway® BP reaction BP Clonase™
   3108..3173    -  misc_feature   MCS (fragment): pBluescript multiple cloning site
   3186..3204    -  promoter       T3 promoter: promoter for bacteriophage T3 RNA polymerase
   3249..3265    -  protein_bind   lac operator: The lac repressor binds to the lac operator to inhibit transcription in E. coli. This inhibition can be relieved by adding lactose or isopropyl-β-D-thiogalactopyranoside (IPTG). lac repressor encoded by lacI
   3273..3303    -  promoter       lac promoter: promoter for the E. coli lac operon
   3318..3339    -  protein_bind   CAP binding site: CAP binding activates transcription in the presence of cAMP. E. coli catabolite activator protein
   3352..3444    -  CDS            lacI (fragment): lac repressor; lacI; The lac repressor binds to the lac operator to inhibit transcription in E. coli. This inhibition can be relieved by adding lactose or isopropyl-β-D-thiogalactopyranoside (IPTG).
   3627..4215    -  rep_origin     ori: high-copy-number ColE1/pMB1/pBR322/pUC origin of replication
   4386..5246    -  CDS            AmpR: β-lactamase; bla; confers resistance to ampicillin, carbenicillin, and related antibiotics
   5247..5351    -  promoter       AmpR promoter: bla
>Addgene plasmid #71744 | pBSDONR P1-P4 | addgene full sequence | sequence record 132519 | Addgene assembled full plasmid sequence
CACCTG
[124 nt withheld, positions 7-130]
C
[91 nt withheld, positions 132-222]
A
[49 nt withheld, positions 224-272]
CCTTTGACGTTGGAGTCCACGTTCTTT
[37 nt withheld, positions 300-336]
ACCCTATCTCGGTCTATTCTTTTGATTTATAAGGGATTTTGCCGATTTCGGCCTATTGGTTAAAAAATGA
GCTGATTTAACAAAAATTTAACGCGAATTTTAACAAAATATTAACGCTTACAATTTCCATTCGCCATTCA
GGCTGCGCAACTGTTGGGAAGGGCGATCGGTGCGGGCCTCTTCGCTATTACGCCAGCTGGCGAAAGGGGG
ATGTGCTGCAAGGCGATTAAGTTGGGTAACGCCAGGGTTTTCCCAGTCACGACGTTGTAAAACGACGGCC
AGTGAGCGCGCGTAATACGACTCACTATAGGGCGAATTGGGTACCGGGCCCCAAATAATGATTTTATTTT
GACTGATAGTGACCTGTTCGTTGCAACAAATTGATGAGCAATGCTTTTTTATAATGCCAACTTTGTACAA
AAAAGCTGAACGAGAAACGTAAAATGATATAAATATCAATATATTAAATTAGATTTTGCATAAAAAACAG
ACTACATAATACTGTAAAACACAACATATCCAGTCACTATGAATCAACTACTTAGATGGTATTAGTGACC
TGTAGTCGACCGACAGCCTTCCAAATGTTCTTCGGGTGATGCTGCCAACTTAGTCGACCGACAGCCTTCC
AAATGTTCTTCTCAAACGGAATCGTCGTATCCAGCCTACTCGCTATTGTCCTCAATGCCGTATTAAATCA
TAAAAAGAAATAAGAAAAAGAGGTGCGAGCCTCTTTTTTGTGTGACAAAATAAAAACATCTACCTATTCA
TATACGCTAGTGTCATAGTCCTGAAAATCATCTGCATCAAGAACAATTTCACAACTCTTATACTTTTCTC
TTACAAGTCGTTCGGCTTCATCTGGATTTTCAGCCTCTATACTTACTAAACGTGATAAAGTTTCTGTAAT
TTCTACTGTATCGACCTGCAGACTGGCTGTGTATAAGGGAGCCTGACATTTATATTCCCCAGAACATCAG
GTTAATGGCGTTTTTGATGTCATTTTCGCGGTGGCTGAGATCAGCCACTTCTTCCCCGATAACGGAGACC
GGCACACTGGCCATATCGGTGGTCATCATGCGCCAGCTTTCATCCCCGATATGCACCACCGGGTAAAGTT
CACGGGAGACTTTATCTGACAGCAGACGTGCACTGGCCAGGGGGATCACCATCCGTCGCCCGGGCGTGTC
AATAATATCACTCTGTACATCCACAAACAGACGATAACGGCTCTCTCTTTTATAGGTGTAAACCTTAAAC
TGCATTTCACCAGCCCCTGTTCTCGTCAGCAAAAGAGCCGTTCATTTCAATAAACCGGGCGACCTCAGCC
ATCCCTTCCTGATTTTCCGCTTTCCAGCGTTCGGCACGCAGACGACGGGCTTCATTCTGCATGGTTGTGC
TTACCAGACCGGAGATATTGACATCATATATGCCTTGAGCAACTGATAGCTGTCGCTGTCAACTGTCACT
GTAATACGCTGCTTCATAGCATACCTCTTTTTGACATACTTCGGGTATACATATCAGTATATATTCTTAT
ACCGCAAAAATCAGCGCGCAAATACGCATACTGTTATCTGGCTTTTAGTAAGCCGGATCCACGCGGCGTT
TACGCCCCCCCTGCCACTCATCGCAGTACTGTTGTAATTCATTAAGCATTCTGCCGACATGGAAGCCATC
ACAAACGGCATGATGAACCTGAATCGCCAGCGGCATCAGCACCTTGTCGCCTTGCGTATAATATTTGCCC
ATGGTGAAAACGGGGGCGAAGAAGTTGTCCATATTGGCCACGTTTAAATCAAAACTGGTGAAACTCACCC
AGGGATTGGCTGAGACGAAAAACATATTCTCAATAAACCCTTTAGGGAAATAGGCCAGGTTTTCACCGTA
ACACGCCACATCTTGCGAATATATGTGTAGAAACTGCCGGAAATCGTCGTGGTATTCACTCCAGAGCGAT
GAAAACGTTTCAGTTTGCTCATGGAAAACGGTGTAACAAGGGTGAACACTATCCCATATCACCAGCTCAC
CGTCTTTCATTGCCATACGGAATTCCGGATGAGCATTCATCAGGCGGGCAAGAATGTGAATAAAGGCCGG
ATAAAACTTGTGCTTATTTTTCTTTACGGTCTTTAAAAAGGCCGTAATATCCAGCTGAACGGTCTGGTTA
TAGGTACATTGAGCAACTGACTGAAATGCCTCAAAATGTTCTTTACGATGCCATTGGGATATATCAACGG
TGGTATATCCAGTGATTTTTTTCTCCATTTTAGCTTCCTTAGCTCCTGAAAATCTCGATAACTCAAAAAA
TACGCCCGGTAGTGATCTTATTTCATTATGGTGAAAGTTGGAACCTCTTACGTGCCGATCAACGTCTCAT
TTTCGCCAAAAGTTGGCCCAGGGCTTCCCGGTATCAACAGGGACACCAGGATTTATTTATTCTGCGAAGT
GATCTTCCGTCACAGGTATTTATTCGGCGCAAAGTGCGTCGGGTGATGCTGCCAACTTAGTCGACTACAG
GTCACTAATACCATCTAAGTAGTTGATTCATAGTGACTGGATATGTTGTGTTTTACAGTATTATGTAGTC
TGTTTTTTATGCAAAATCTAATTTAATATATTGATATTTATATCATTTTACGTTTCTCGTTCAACTTTTC
TATACAAAGTTGGCATTATAAGAAAGCATTGCTTATCAATTTGTTGCAACGAACAGGTCACTATCAGTCA
AAATAAAATCATTATTTGCCATCCAGCTGCAGGGCGGCCGCGATATCGAATTCCTGCAGCCCGGGGGATC
CACTAGTTCTAGAGCGGCCGCCACCGCGGTGGAGCTCCAGCTTTTGTTCCCTTTAGTGAGGGTTAATTGC
GCGCTTGGCGTAATCATGGTCATAGCTGTTTCCTGTGTGAAATTGTTATCCGCTCACAATTCCACACAAC
ATACGAGCCGGAAGCATAAAGTGTAAAGCCTGGGGTGCCTAATGAGTGAGCTAACTCACATTAATTGCGT
TGCGCTCACTGCCCGCTTTCCAGTCGGGAAACCTGTCGTGCCAGCTGCATTAATGAATCGGCCAACGCGC
GGGGAGAGGCGGTTTGCGTATTGGGCGCTCTTCCGCTTCCTCGCTCACTGACTCGCTGCGCTCGGTCGTT
CGGCTGCGGCGAGCGGTATCAGCTCACTCAAAGGCGGTAATACGGTTATCCACAGAATCAGGGGATAACG
CAGGAAAGAACATGTGAGCAAAAGGCCAGCAAAAGGCCAGGAACCGTAAAAAGGCCGCGTTGCTGGCGTT
TTTCCATAGGCTCCGCCCCCCTGACGAGCATCACAAAAATCGACGCTCAAGTCAGAGGTGGCGAAACCCG
ACAGGACTATAAAGATACCAGGCGTTTCCCCCTGGAAGCTCCCTCGTGCGCTCTCCTGTTCCGACCCTGC
CGCTTACCGGATACCTGTCCGCCTTTCTCCCTTCGGGAAGCGTGGCGCTTTCTCATAGCTCACGCTGTAG
GTATCTCAGTTCGGTGTAGGTCGTTCGCTCCAAGCTGGGCTGTGTGCACGAACCCCCCGTTCAGCCCGAC
CGCTGCGCCTTATCCGGTAACTATCGTCTTGAGTCCAACCCGGTAAGACACGACTTATCGCCACTGGCAG
CAGCCACTGGTAACAGGATTAGCAGAGCGAGGTATGTAGGCGGTGCTACAGAGTTCTTGAAGTGGTGGCC
TAACTACGGCTACACTAGAAGGACAGTATTTGGTATCTGCGCTCTGCTGAAGCCAGTTACCTTCGGAAAA
AGAGTTGGTAGCTCTTGATCCGGCAAACAAACCACCGCTGGTAGCGGTGGTTTTTTTGTTTGCAAGCAGC
AGATTACGCGCAGAAAAAAAGGATCTCAAGAAGATCCTTTGATCTTTTCTACGGGGTCTGACGCTCAGTG
GAACGAAAACTCACGTTAAGGGATTTTGGTCATGAGATTATCAAAAAGGATCTTCACCTAGATCCTTTTA
AATTAAAAATGAAGTTTTAAATCAATCTAAAGTATATATGAGTAAACTTGGTCTGACAGTTACCAATGCT
TAATCAGTGAGGCACCTATCTCAGCGATCTGTCTATTTCGTTCATCCATAGTTGCCTGACTCCCCGTCGT
GTAGATAACTACGATACGGGAGGGCTTACCATCTGGCCCCAGTGCTGCAATGATACCGCGAGACCCACGC
TCACCGGCTCCAGATTTATCAGCAATAAACCAGCCAGCCGGAAGGGCCGAGCGCAGAAGTGGTCCTGCAA
CTTTATCCGCCTCCATCCAGTCTATTAATTGTTGCCGGGAAGCTAGAGTAAGTAGTTCGCCAGTTAATAG
TTTGCGCAACGTTGTTGCCATTGCTACAGGCATCGTGGTGTCACGCTCGTCGTTTGGTATGGCTTCATTC
AGCTCCGGTTCCCAACGATCAAGGCGAGTTACATGATCCCCCATGTTGTGCAAAAAAGCGGTTAGCTCCT
TCGGTCCTCCGATCGTTGTCAGAAGTAAGTTGGCCGCAGTGTTATCACTCATGGTTATGGCAGCACTGCA
TAATTCTCTTACTGTCATGCCATCCGTAAGATGCTTTTCTGTGACTGGTGAGTACTCAACCAAGTCATTC
TGAGAATAGTGTATGCGGCGACCGAGTTGCTCTTGCCCGGCGTCAATACGGGATAATACCGCGCCACATA
GCAGAACTTTAAAAGTGCTCATCATTGGAAAACGTTCTTCGGGGCGAAAACTCTCAAGGATCTTACCGCT
GTTGAGATCCAGTTCGATGTAACCCACTCGTGCACCCAACTGATCTTCAGCATCTTTTACTTTCACCAGC
GTTTCTGGGTGAGCAAAAACAGGAAGGCAAAATGCCGCAAAAAAGGGAATAAGGGCGACACGGAAATGTT
GAATACTCATACTCTTCCTTTTTCAATATTATTGAAGCATTTATCAGGGTTATTGTCTCATGAGCGGATA
CATATTTGAATGTATTTAGAAAAATAAACAAATAGGGGTTCCGCGCACATTTCCCCGAAAAGTGC
