>Addgene plasmid #71744 | pBSDONR P1-P4 | addgene partial sequence | sequence record 132516 | ccdB-Fwd 5'-GCATGATGACCACCGATATG-3'
GTTATCGGGGAAGAAGTGGCTGATCTCAGCCACCGCGAAAATGACATCAAAAACGCCATTAACCTGATGT
TCTGGGGAATATAAATGTCAGGCTCCCTTATACACAGCCAGTCTGCAGGTCGATACAGTAGAAATTACAG
AAACTTTATCACGTTTAGTAAGTATAGAGGCTGAAAATCCAGATGAAGCCGAACGACTTGTAAGAGAAAA
GTATAAGAGTTGTGAAATTGTTCTTGATGCAGATGATTTTCAGGACTATGACACTAGCGTATATGAATAG
GTAGATGTTTTTATTTTGTCACACAAAAAAGAGGCTCGCACCTCTTTTTCTTATTTCTTTTTATGATTTA
ATACGGCATTGAGGACAATAGCGAGTAGGCTGGATACGACGATTCCGTTTGAGAAGAACATTTGGAAGGC
TGTCGGTCGACTAAGTTGGCAGCATCACCCGAAGAACATTTGGAAGGCTGTCGGTCGACTACAGGTCACT
AATACCATCTAAGTAGTTGATTCATAGTGACTGGATATGTTGTGTTTTACAGTATTATGTAGTCTGTTTT
TTATGCAAAATCTAATTTAATATATTGATATTTATATCATTTTACGTTTCTCGTTCAGCTTTTTTGTACA
AAGTTGGCATTATAAAAAAGCATTGCTCATCAATTTGTTGCAACGAACAGGTCACTATCAGTCAAAATAA
AATCATTATTTGGGGCCCGGTACCCAATTCGCCCTATAGTGAGTCGTATTACGCGCGCTCACTGGCCGTC
GTTTTACAACGTCGTGACTGGGAAAACCCTGGCGTTACCCAACTTAATCGCCTTGCAGCACATCCCCCTT
TCGCCAGCTGGCGTAATAGCGAAGAGGCCCGCACCGATCGCCCTTCCCAACAGTTGCGCAGCCTGAATGG
CGAATGGAAATTGTAAGCGTTAATATTTTGTTAAAATTCGCGTTAAATTTTTGTTAAATCAGCTCATTTT
T
