>Addgene plasmid #71744 | pBSDONR P1-P4 | addgene partial sequence | sequence record 132518 | CAT-R 5'-GCAACTGACTGAAATGCCTC-3'
CCATTGGGATATATCAACGGTGGTATATCCAGTGATTTTTTTCTCCATTTTAGCTTCCTTAGCTCCTGAA
AATCTCGATAACTCAAAAAATACGCCCGGTAGTGATCTTATTTCATTATGGTGAAAGTTGGAACCTCTTA
CGTGCCGATCAACGTCTCATTTTCGCCAAAAGTTGGCCCAGGGCTTCCCGGTATCAACAGGGACACCAGG
ATTTATTTATTCTGCGAAGTGATCTTCCGTCACAGGTATTTATTCGGCGCAAAGTGCGTCGGGTGATGCT
GCCAACTTAGTCGACTACAGGTCACTAATACCATCTAAGTAGTTGATTCATAGTGACTGGATATGTTGTG
TTTTACAGTATTATGTAGTCTGTTTTTTATGCAAAATCTAATTTAATATATTGATATTTATATCATTTTA
CGTTTCTCGTTCAACTTTTCTATACAAAGTTGGCATTATAAGAAAGCATTGCTTATCAATTTGTTGCAAC
GAACAGGTCACTATCAGTCAAAATAAAATCATTATTTGCCATCCAGCTGCAGGGCGGCCGCGATATCGAA
TTCCTGCAGCCCGGGGGATCCACTAGTTCTAGAGCGGCCGCCACCGCGGTGGAGCTCCAGCTTTTGTTCC
CTTTAGTGAGGGTTAATTGCGCGCTTGGCGTAATCATGGTCATAGCTGTTTCCTGTGTGAAATTGTTATC
CGCTCACAATTCCACACAACATACGAGCCGGAAGCATAAAGTGTAAAGCCTGGGGTGCCTAATGAGTGAG
CTAACTCACATTAATTGCGTTGCGCTCACTGCCCGCTTTCCAGTCGGGAAACCTGTCGTGCCAGCTGCAT
TAATGAATCGGCCAACGCGCGGGGAGAGGCGGTTTGCGTATTGGGCGCTCTTCCGCTTCCTCGCTCACTG
ACTCGCTGCGCTCGGTCGTTCGGCTGCGGCGAGCGGTATCAGCTCACTCAAAGGCGGTAATACGGTTATC
CACAGAATCAGGGGATAACGCAGGAAAGAACATGTGAGCAAAAGGCCAGCAAAAGGCCAGGAACCGTAAA
AAGGCCGCGTTGCTGGCGTTTT
